Addgene plasmid #111418: pET-30a(+)-C-SH2+IA
Purpose: express murine Syk (C)SH2 domain plus interdomain A (Phe 119 to Gln 264), in E.coli strain Rosetta 2 (DE3)
Depositing lab: Carol Post. Depositing organization: Purdue University. Publication: Entropic allostery dominates the phosphorylation-dependent regulation of Syk tyrosine kinase release from immunoreceptor tyrosine-based activation motifs. Feng C, Roy A, Post CB. Protein Sci. 2018 Jul 27. doi: 10.1002/pro.3489. PubMed 30051939.
Backbone
  Vector backbone: pET-30a(+)
  Backbone manufacturer: Novagen
  Backbone size w/o insert (bp): 5422
  Total vector size (bp): 5682
  Vector type: Bacterial Expression
Growth in bacteria
  Bacterial resistance: Kanamycin, 50 μg/mL
  Growth temperature: 37°C
  Growth strain: DH5alpha
  Copy number: Unknown
Gene/Insert
  Gene/Insert name: murine Syk (C)SH2 domain plus interdomain A (Phe 119 to Gln 264), without any tag (alt name: Spleen tyrosine kinase (C)SH2 domain plus interdomain A)
  Species: M. musculus (mouse)
  Insert size (bp): 453
  GenBank ID: NP_035648
  Entrez Gene: Syk (a.k.a. Sykb)
  Promoter: T7 promoter
  Cloning method: Restriction Enzyme; 5′ cloning site Nde I (unknown if destroyed); 3′ cloning site Xho I (unknown if destroyed)
  Sequencing primers: 5′ T7 promoter; 3′ T7 terminator
Terms and licenses: Academic/Nonprofit Terms; Industry Terms: Not Available to Industry
Depositor comments: encoding the following protein sequence: MFEDLKENLIREYVKQTWNLQGQALEQAIISQKPQLEKLIATTAHEKMPWFHGNISRDESEQTVLIGSKTNGKFLIRARDNSGSYALCLLHEGKVLHYRIDRDKTGKLSIPEGKKFDTLWQLVEHYSYKPDGLLRVLTVPCQKIGAQ
How to cite: pET-30a(+)-C-SH2+IA was a gift from Carol Post (Addgene plasmid # 111418 ; http://n2t.net/addgene:111418 ; RRID:Addgene_111418)
