[The description below was written by a language model from this plasmid's Addgene catalogue record and pLannotate feature annotations shown in this document.]
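Description:
pET-30a(+)-C-SH2+IA is a bacterial expression plasmid built on the Novagen pET-30a(+) backbone for producing a fragment of mouse spleen tyrosine kinase (Syk) in E. coli. The insert, about 450 bp, encodes the C-terminal SH2 domain together with interdomain A (Phe 119 to Gln 264) and was cloned between the NdeI and XhoI sites. Using NdeI places the start codon directly downstream of the vector's T7 gene 10 ribosome binding site and removes the N-terminal tag region of pET-30a. The record states that the protein is made without any tag. The feature table does show His-tag coding sequence downstream of the Syk fragment, which is the vector's optional C-terminal tag. Given the depositor's untagged description, the insert presumably ends in a stop codon, although this is not explicitly recorded.

Expression is driven by a T7 promoter with an adjacent lac operator and ends at the T7 terminator. The plasmid also carries lacI under its own promoter, so transcription stays repressed until IPTG induction in a host that supplies T7 RNA polymerase. The depositor names Rosetta 2 (DE3) as the expression strain, with DH5alpha used for propagation. Replication relies on a pBR322-type ColE1 origin accompanied by rop and bom, selection is by kanamycin resistance (aph(3')-Ia), and an f1 origin is also present. The short TcR and AmpR promoter annotations are backbone remnants rather than functional markers.

The construct supplies recombinant Syk C-SH2 plus interdomain A protein, associated with work on the phosphorylation-dependent, allosteric regulation of Syk release from immunoreceptor tyrosine-based activation motifs.
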