Features (pLannotate 1.2.2; 19 found; start..end, strand, type, name):
     26..73      -  terminator     T7 terminator: transcription terminator for bacteriophage T7 RNA polymerase
     81..130     -  CDS            SET1 (fragment): solubility-enhancement tag derived from T7 phage gene 10B
    140..157     -  CDS            9xHis (fragment): 9xHis affinity tag
    167..604     -  CDS            Syk (fragment): KSYK_MOUSE - Also known as ptk72, Sykb. Experimental evidence at protein level: Swiss-Prot protein existence level 1. Non-receptor tyrosine kinase which mediates signal transduction downstream of a variety of transmembrane receptors including classical immunoreceptors like the B-cell receptor (BCR). Regulates several biological processes including innate and adaptive immunity, cell adhesion, osteoclast maturation, platelet activation and vascular development. Assembles into signaling complexes with activated receptors at the plasma membrane via interaction between its SH2 domains and the recep
    615..637     -  RBS            RBS: efficient ribosome binding site from bacteriophage T7 gene 10 (Olins and Rangwala, 1989)
    652..676     -  protein_bind   lac operator: The lac repressor binds to the lac operator to inhibit transcription in E. coli. This inhibition can be relieved by adding lactose or isopropyl-β-D-thiogalactopyranoside (IPTG). lac repressor encoded by lacI
    677..695     -  promoter       T7 promoter: promoter for bacteriophage T7 RNA polymerase
    721..1000    +  CDS            TcR (fragment): tetracycline efflux protein; tet; confers resistance to tetracycline
   1008..1085    +  promoter       lacI promoter: lacI
   1086..2168    +  CDS            lacI: lac repressor; lacI; The lac repressor binds to the lac operator to inhibit transcription in E. coli. This inhibition can be relieved by adding lactose or isopropyl-β-D-thiogalactopyranoside (IPTG).
   2181..2202    +  protein_bind   CAP binding site: CAP binding activates transcription in the presence of cAMP. E. coli catabolite activator protein
   2217..2508    +  CDS            TcR (fragment): tetracycline efflux protein; tet; confers resistance to tetracycline
   2580..2960    -  CDS            YPB1_ECOLX: Protein predicted: Swiss-Prot protein existence level 4. From Escherichia coli.
   2977..3168    +  CDS            rop: Rop protein, which maintains plasmids at low copy number; rop
   3270..3409    +  misc_feature   bom: basis of mobility region from pBR322
   3595..4183    -  rep_origin     ori: high-copy-number ColE1/pMB1/pBR322/pUC origin of replication
   4305..5120    +  CDS            KanR: aminoglycoside phosphotransferase; aph(3')-Ia; confers resistance to kanamycin in bacteria or G418 (Geneticin®) in eukaryotes
   5129..5186    -  promoter       AmpR promoter (fragment): bla
   5239..5667    -  rep_origin     f1 ori (sequence partly withheld): f1 bacteriophage origin of replication; arrow indicates direction of (+) strand synthesis
>Addgene plasmid #111418 | pET-30a(+)-C-SH2+IA | addgene full sequence | sequence record 215713 | Addgene NGS Result
ATCCGGATATAGTTCCTCCTTTCAGCAAAAAACCCCTCAAGACCCGTTTAGAGGCCCCAAGGGGTTATGC
TAGTTATTGCTCAGCGGTGGCAGCAGCCAACTCAGCTTCCTTTCGGGCTTTGTTAGCAGCCGGATCTCAG
TGGTGGTGGTGGTGGTGCTCGAGTTATTGTGCACCGATCTTCTGGCATGGTACCGTGAGGACTCTTAGTA
GCCCATCTGGCTTGTAAGAGTAATGTTCCACTAGCTGCCAGAGGGTGTCAAACTTCTTCCCCTCAGGAAT
GGAGAGCTTCCCGGTCTTGTCCCTGTCAATGCGGTAGTGCAATACTTTCCCTTCGTGCAGCAGGCACAGA
GCATAGGAGCCGCTGTTGTCTCTGGCCCTGATCAGGAATTTTCCATTGGTCTTTGACCCTATGAGGACCG
TCTGCTCTGATTCATCTCTGGAGATGTTGCCATGGAACCAGGGCATCTTCTCATGGGCCGTGGTGGCGAT
CAGCTTCTCCAGCTGGGGCTTCTGGCTGATGATGGCTTGCTCCAGAGCCTGGCCCTGAAGGTTCCAGGTC
TGTTTCACATATTCCCTGATGAGGTTCTCCTTCAGGTCCTCAAACATATGTATATCTCCTTCTTAAAGTT
AAACAAAATTATTTCTAGAGGGGAATTGTTATCCGCTCACAATTCCCCTATAGTGAGTCGTATTAATTTC
GCGGGATCGAGATCGATCTCGATCCTCTACGCCGGACGCATCGTGGCCGGCATCACCGGCGCCACAGGTG
CGGTTGCTGGCGCCTATATCGCCGACATCACCGATGGGGAAGATCGGGCTCGCCACTTCGGGCTCATGAG
CGCTTGTTTCGGCGTGGGTATGGTGGCAGGCCCCGTGGCCGGGGGACTGTTGGGCGCCATCTCCTTGCAT
GCACCATTCCTTGCGGCGGCGGTGCTCAACGGCCTCAACCTACTACTGGGCTGCTTCCTAATGCAGGAGT
CGCATAAGGGAGAGCGTCGAGATCCCGGACACCATCGAATGGCGCAAAACCTTTCGCGGTATGGCATGAT
AGCGCCCGGAAGAGAGTCAATTCAGGGTGGTGAATGTGAAACCAGTAACGTTATACGATGTCGCAGAGTA
TGCCGGTGTCTCTTATCAGACCGTTTCCCGCGTGGTGAACCAGGCCAGCCACGTTTCTGCGAAAACGCGG
GAAAAAGTGGAAGCGGCGATGGCGGAGCTGAATTACATTCCCAACCGCGTGGCACAACAACTGGCGGGCA
AACAGTCGTTGCTGATTGGCGTTGCCACCTCCAGTCTGGCCCTGCACGCGCCGTCGCAAATTGTCGCGGC
GATTAAATCTCGCGCCGATCAACTGGGTGCCAGCGTGGTGGTGTCGATGGTAGAACGAAGCGGCGTCGAA
GCCTGTAAAGCGGCGGTGCACAATCTTCTCGCGCAACGCGTCAGTGGGCTGATCATTAACTATCCGCTGG
ATGACCAGGATGCCATTGCTGTGGAAGCTGCCTGCACTAATGTTCCGGCGTTATTTCTTGATGTCTCTGA
CCAGACACCCATCAACAGTATTATTTTCTCCCATGAAGACGGTACGCGACTGGGCGTGGAGCATCTGGTC
GCATTGGGTCACCAGCAAATCGCGCTGTTAGCGGGCCCATTAAGTTCTGTCTCGGCGCGTCTGCGTCTGG
CTGGCTGGCATAAATATCTCACTCGCAATCAAATTCAGCCGATAGCGGAACGGGAAGGCGACTGGAGTGC
CATGTCCGGTTTTCAACAAACCATGCAAATGCTGAATGAGGGCATCGTTCCCACTGCGATGCTGGTTGCC
AACGATCAGATGGCGCTGGGCGCAATGCGCGCCATTACCGAGTCCGGGCTGCGCGTTGGTGCGGACATCT
CGGTAGTGGGATACGACGATACCGAAGACAGCTCATGTTATATCCCGCCGTTAACCACCATCAAACAGGA
TTTTCGCCTGCTGGGGCAAACCAGCGTGGACCGCTTGCTGCAACTCTCTCAGGGCCAGGCGGTGAAGGGC
AATCAGCTGTTGCCCGTCTCACTGGTGAAAAGAAAAACCACCCTGGCGCCCAATACGCAAACCGCCTCTC
CCCGCGCGTTGGCCGATTCATTAATGCAGCTGGCACGACAGGTTTCCCGACTGGAAAGCGGGCAGTGAGC
GCAACGCAATTAATGTAAGTTAGCTCACTCATTAGGCACCGGGATCTCGACCGATGCCCTTGAGAGCCTT
CAACCCAGTCAGCTCCTTCCGGTGGGCGCGGGGCATGACTATCGTCGCCGCACTTATGACTGTCTTCTTT
ATCATGCAACTCGTAGGACAGGTGCCGGCAGCGCTCTGGGTCATTTTCGGCGAGGACCGCTTTCGCTGGA
GCGCGACGATGATCGGCCTGTCGCTTGCGGTATTCGGAATCTTGCACGCCCTCGCTCAAGCCTTCGTCAC
TGGTCCCGCCACCAAACGTTTCGGCGAGAAGCAGGCCATTATCGCCGGCATGGCGGCCCCACGGGTGCGC
ATGATCGTGCTCCTGTCGTTGAGGACCCGGCTAGGCTGGCGGGGTTGCCTTACTGGTTAGCAGAATGAAT
CACCGATACGCGAGCGAACGTGAAGCGACTGCTGCTGCAAAACGTCTGCGACCTGAGCAACAACATGAAT
GGTCTTCGGTTTCCGTGTTTCGTAAAGTCTGGAAACGCGGAAGTCAGCGCCCTGCACCATTATGTTCCGG
ATCTGCATCGCAGGATGCTGCTGGCTACCCTGTGGAACACCTACATCTGTATTAACGAAGCGCTGGCATT
GACCCTGAGTGATTTTTCTCTGGTCCCGCCGCATCCATACCGCCAGTTGTTTACCCTCACAACGTTCCAG
TAACCGGGCATGTTCATCATCAGTAACCCGTATCGTGAGCATCCTCTCTCGTTTCATCGGTATCATTACC
CCCATGAACAGAAATCCCCCTTACACGGAGGCATCAGTGACCAAACAGGAAAAAACCGCCCTTAACATGG
CCCGCTTTATCAGAAGCCAGACATTAACGCTTCTGGAGAAACTCAACGAGCTGGACGCGGATGAACAGGC
AGACATCTGTGAATCGCTTCACGACCACGCTGATGAGCTTTACCGCAGCTGCCTCGCGCGTTTCGGTGAT
GACGGTGAAAACCTCTGACACATGCAGCTCCCGGAGACGGTCACAGCTTGTCTGTAAGCGGATGCCGGGA
GCAGACAAGCCCGTCAGGGCGCGTCAGCGGGTGTTGGCGGGTGTCGGGGCGCAGCCATGACCCAGTCACG
TAGCGATAGCGGAGTGTATACTGGCTTAACTATGCGGCATCAGAGCAGATTGTACTGAGAGTGCACCATT
GCGGTGTGAAATACCGCACAGATGCGTAAGGAGAAAATACCGCATCAGGCGCTCTTCCGCTTCCTCGCTC
ACTGACTCGCTGCGCTCGGTCGTTCGGCTGCGGCGAGCGGTATCAGCTCACTCAAAGGCGGTAATACGGT
TATCCACAGAATCAGGGGATAACGCAGGAAAGAACATGTGAGCAAAAGGCCAGCAAAAGGCCAGGAACCG
TAAAAAGGCCGCGTTGCTGGCGTTTTTCCATAGGCTCCGCCCCCCTGACGAGCATCACAAAAATCGACGC
TCAAGTCAGAGGTGGCGAAACCCGACAGGACTATAAAGATACCAGGCGTTTCCCCCTGGAAGCTCCCTCG
TGCGCTCTCCTGTTCCGACCCTGCCGCTTACCGGATACCTGTCCGCCTTTCTCCCTTCGGGAAGCGTGGC
GCTTTCTCATAGCTCACGCTGTAGGTATCTCAGTTCGGTGTAGGTCGTTCGCTCCAAGCTGGGCTGTGTG
CACGAACCCCCCGTTCAGCCCGACCGCTGCGCCTTATCCGGTAACTATCGTCTTGAGTCCAACCCGGTAA
GACACGACTTATCGCCACTGGCAGCAGCCACTGGTAACAGGATTAGCAGAGCGAGGTATGTAGGCGGTGC
TACAGAGTTCTTGAAGTGGTGGCCTAACTACGGCTACACTAGAAGGACAGTATTTGGTATCTGCGCTCTG
CTGAAGCCAGTTACCTTCGGAAAAAGAGTTGGTAGCTCTTGATCCGGCAAACAAACCACCGCTGGTAGCG
GTGGTTTTTTTGTTTGCAAGCAGCAGATTACGCGCAGAAAAAAAGGATCTCAAGAAGATCCTTTGATCTT
TTCTACGGGGTCTGACGCTCAGTGGAACGAAAACTCACGTTAAGGGATTTTGGTCATGAACAATAAAACT
GTCTGCTTACATAAACAGTAATACAAGGGGTGTTATGAGCCATATTCAACGGGAAACGTCTTGCTCTAGG
CCGCGATTAAATTCCAACATGGATGCTGATTTATATGGGTATAAATGGGCTCGCGATAATGTCGGGCAAT
CAGGTGCGACAATCTATCGATTGTATGGGAAGCCCGATGCGCCAGAGTTGTTTCTGAAACATGGCAAAGG
TAGCGTTGCCAATGATGTTACAGATGAGATGGTCAGACTAAACTGGCTGACGGAATTTATGCCTCTTCCG
ACCATCAAGCATTTTATCCGTACTCCTGATGATGCATGGTTACTCACCACTGCGATCCCCGGGAAAACAG
CATTCCAGGTATTAGAAGAATATCCTGATTCAGGTGAAAATATTGTTGATGCGCTGGCAGTGTTCCTGCG
CCGGTTGCATTCGATTCCTGTTTGTAATTGTCCTTTTAACAGCGATCGCGTATTTCGTCTCGCTCAGGCG
CAATCACGAATGAATAACGGTTTGGTTGATGCGAGTGATTTTGATGACGAGCGTAATGGCTGGCCTGTTG
AACAAGTCTGGAAAGAAATGCATAAACTTTTGCCATTCTCACCGGATTCAGTCGTCACTCATGGTGATTT
CTCACTTGATAACCTTATTTTTGACGAGGGGAAATTAATAGGTTGTATTGATGTTGGACGAGTCGGAATC
GCAGACCGATACCAGGATCTTGCCATCCTATGGAACTGCCTCGGTGAGTTTTCTCCTTCATTACAGAAAC
GGCTTTTTCAAAAATATGGTATTGATAATCCTGATATGAATAAATTGCAGTTTCATTTGATGCTCGATGA
GTTTTTCTAAGAATTAATTCATGAGCGGATACATATTTGAATGTATTTAGAAAAATAAACAAATAGGGGT
TCCGCGCACATTTCCCCGAAAAGTGCCACCTAAATTGTAAGCGTTAATATTTTGTTAAAATTCGCGTTAA
ATTTTTGTTAAATCAGCTCATTTTTTAACCAATAGGCCGAAATCGGCAAAATCCCTTATAAATCAAAAGA
ATAGACCGAGATAGGGTTGAGTGTTGTTCCAGTTTGGAACAAGAGTCCACTATTAAAGAACGTGGACTCC
AACGTCAAAGG
[49 nt withheld, positions 5402-5450]
T
[91 nt withheld, positions 5452-5542]
G
[124 nt withheld, positions 5544-5667]
CCCATTCGCCA
